Addgene plasmid #176288: pLX304-IRES-GFP
Purpose: (Empty Backbone) pLX304 backbone with an IRES-GFP cassette subcloned into the NheI-AgeI sites
Depositing lab: William Kaelin. Depositing organization: Dana-Farber Cancer Institute. Publication: Targeting oncoproteins with a positive selection assay for protein degraders. Koduri V, Duplaquet L, Lampson BL, Wang AC, Sabet AH, Ishoey M, Paulk J, Teng M, Harris IS, Endress JE, Liu X, Dasilva E, Paulo JA, Briggs KJ, Doench JG, Ott CJ, Zhang T, Donovan KA, Fischer ES, Gygi SP, Gray NS, Bradner J, Medin JA, Buhrlage SJ, Oser MG, Kaelin WG Jr. Sci Adv. 2021 Feb 5;7(6). pii: 7/6/eabd6263. doi: 10.1126/sciadv.abd6263. Print 2021 Feb. PubMed 33547076.
Backbone
  Vector backbone: pLX304
  Backbone manufacturer: None
  Backbone size (bp): 10000
  Modifications to backbone: an IRES-GFP cassette was sub cloned into the NheI-AgeI site
  Vector type: Mammalian Expression, Lentiviral
  Promoter: CMV
  Selectable markers: Blasticidin
  Tag / fusion protein: V5 (C terminal on backbone)
Growth in bacteria
  Bacterial resistance: Chloramphenicol and Ampicillin, 25 & 100 μg/mL
  Growth temperature: 30°C
  Growth strain: ccdB Survival
  Growth instructions: Longer growth may be needed
  Copy number: High Copy
Gene/Insert
  Cloning method: Gateway Cloning
  Sequencing primers: 5′ CMV; 3′ attB2
Terms and licenses: Academic/Nonprofit Terms; Industry Terms: Not Available to Industry
How to cite: pLX304-IRES-GFP was a gift from William Kaelin (Addgene plasmid # 176288 ; http://n2t.net/addgene:176288 ; RRID:Addgene_176288)
