[The description below was written by a language model from this plasmid's Addgene catalogue record and pLannotate feature annotations shown in this document.]
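Description:
pLX304-IRES-GFP is an empty Gateway destination vector for lentiviral expression in mammalian cells, built on the pLX304 backbone by subcloning an IRES-GFP cassette into the NheI-AgeI sites. The sequenced plasmid is about 10.7 kb. In bacteria it replicates from a high-copy ColE1/pUC-type origin and carries ampicillin resistance on the backbone, along with an f1 origin. The unrecombined Gateway cassette adds a chloramphenicol resistance gene and the ccdB toxin gene, so the empty vector is maintained under dual ampicillin and chloramphenicol selection in a ccdB-tolerant strain.

The viral portion has a third-generation, self-inactivating layout. An RSV promoter drives a truncated HIV-1 5' LTR, followed by the Ψ packaging signal, a gag fragment, the RRE, a cPPT/CTS, WPRE and a ΔU3 3' LTR, with an SV40 poly(A) signal and SV40 origin downstream. Within the provirus, a human PGK promoter expresses blasticidin S deaminase for selection of transduced cells. The CMV enhancer/promoter then drives the expression cassette, in which attR1 and attR2 flank the CmR-ccdB stuffer. An LR recombination with an entry clone replaces the stuffer with an open reading frame, and loss of ccdB provides counter-selection for recombinants. A V5 epitope tag sits immediately after attR2, so an ORF lacking a stop codon acquires a C-terminal V5 fusion. Downstream, an EMCV IRES directs translation of EGFP from the same CMV transcript, so fluorescence marks cells expressing the inserted gene. The record gives no specific application beyond its role as an empty backbone, although the associated publication concerns a positive selection assay for protein degraders.
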