Features (pLannotate 1.2.2; 37 found; start..end, strand, type, name):
     65..368     +  enhancer       CMV enhancer: human cytomegalovirus immediate early enhancer
    369..572     +  promoter       CMV promoter: human cytomegalovirus (CMV) immediate early promoter
    595..719     +  protein_bind   attR1: mutant version of attR; recombination site for the Gateway® LR reaction LR Clonase™
    744..774     +  promoter       lac UV5 promoter: E. coli lac promoter with an "up" mutation
    798..827     +  promoter       cat promoter (fragment): promoter of the E. coli cat gene encoding chloramphenicol acetyltransferase
    828..1487    +  CDS            CmR: chloramphenicol acetyltransferase; cat; confers resistance to chloramphenicol
   1666..1824    +  CDS            ccdA (fragment): CCDA_ECO57 - Also known as H, letA. Experimental evidence at protein level: Swiss-Prot protein existence level 1. Antitoxin component of a type II toxin-antitoxin (TA) system which inhibits the post-segregational killing (PSK) of plasmid-free cells, also referred to as a plasmid addiction system. Binds to and blocks the activity of CcdB; will also remove bound CcdB protein from the CcdB-GyrA complex by forming a CcdA-CcdB complex, a process termed rejuvenation. Functions as a transcriptional corepressor for the ccdAB operon, repression also requires CcdB (By similarity). From Escherichia coli
   1829..2131    +  CDS            ccdB: CCDB_ECOLI - Also known as G, letB, letD. Experimental evidence at protein level: Swiss-Prot protein existence level 1. Toxic component of a type II toxin-antitoxin (TA) system, functioning in plasmid maintainence. Responsible for the post- segregational killing (PSK) of plasmid-free cells, also referred to as a plasmid addiction system. Half-life of over 2 hours. Cell killing by CcdB is accompanied by filamentation, defects in chromosome and plasmid segregation, defects in cell division, formation of anucleate cells, decreased DNA synthesis and plasmid loss. Interferes with the activity of DN
   2175..2299    -  protein_bind   attR2: mutant version of attR; recombination site for the Gateway® LR reaction LR Clonase™
   2301..2342    +  CDS            V5 tag: epitope tag from simian virus 5
   2494..2956    +  misc_feature   IRES: internal ribosome entry site (IRES) of the encephalomyocarditis virus (EMCV)
   2970..3689    +  CDS            EGFP: the original enhanced GFP (Yang et al., 1996) mammalian codon-optimized
   3712..4300    +  misc_feature   WPRE: woodchuck hepatitis virus posttranscriptional regulatory element
   4351..4370    +  misc_feature   cPPT/CTS (fragment): central polypurine tract and central termination sequence of HIV-1
   4372..4605    +  LTR            3' LTR (ΔU3): self-inactivating 3' long terminal repeat (LTR) from HIV-1
   4683..4804    +  polyA_signal   SV40 poly(A) signal: SV40 polyadenylation signal
   4844..4979    +  rep_origin     SV40 ori: SV40 origin of replication
   5000..5018    -  promoter       T7 promoter: promoter for bacteriophage T7 RNA polymerase
   5026..5181    +  CDS            lacZα (fragment): LacZα fragment of β-galactosidase; lacZ fragment
   5186..5614    +  rep_origin     f1 ori (sequence partly withheld): f1 bacteriophage origin of replication; arrow indicates direction of (+) strand synthesis
   5667..5771    +  promoter       AmpR promoter: bla
   5772..6632    +  CDS            AmpR: β-lactamase; bla; confers resistance to ampicillin, carbenicillin, and related antibiotics
   6803..7391    +  rep_origin     ori: high-copy-number ColE1/pMB1/pBR322/pUC origin of replication
   7574..7666    +  CDS            lacI (fragment): lac repressor; lacI; The lac repressor binds to the lac operator to inhibit transcription in E. coli. This inhibition can be relieved by adding lactose or isopropyl-β-D-thiogalactopyranoside (IPTG).
   7679..7700    +  protein_bind   CAP binding site: CAP binding activates transcription in the presence of cAMP. E. coli catabolite activator protein
   7715..7745    +  promoter       lac promoter: promoter for the E. coli lac operon
   7749..7771    +  protein_bind   lac operator (fragment): The lac repressor binds to the lac operator to inhibit transcription in E. coli. This inhibition can be relieved by adding lactose or isopropyl-β-D-thiogalactopyranoside (IPTG). lac repressor encoded by lacI
   7814..7832    +  promoter       T3 promoter: promoter for bacteriophage T3 RNA polymerase
   7860..8086    +  promoter       RSV promoter: Rous sarcoma virus enhancer/promoter
   8087..8267    +  LTR            5' LTR (truncated): truncated 5' long terminal repeat (LTR) from HIV-1
   8314..8439    +  misc_feature   HIV-1 Ψ: packaging signal of human immunodeficiency virus type 1
   8423..8786    +  CDS            HIV-1 gag (fragment): gag protein from human immunodeficiency virus 1; gag
   8932..9165    +  misc_feature   RRE: The Rev response element (RRE) of HIV-1 allows for Rev-dependent mRNA export from the nucleus to the cytoplasm.
   9542..9568    +  CDS            Rev (fragment): human immunodeficiency virus 1 (HIV-1) Rev protein; rev; enhances nuclear export of unspliced and incompletely spliced viral mRNAs
   9569..10069   +  promoter       hPGK promoter: human phosphoglycerate kinase 1 promoter
  10081..10476   +  CDS            BSD: blasticidin S deaminase; Aspergillus terreus BSD; confers resistance to blasticidin
  10536..10653   +  misc_feature   cPPT/CTS: central polypurine tract and central termination sequence of HIV-1
>Addgene plasmid #176288 | pLX304-IRES-GFP | addgene full sequence | sequence record 388340 | Addgene NGS Result
CCCGGGGTTATTAATAGTAATCAATTACGGGGTCATTAGTTCATAGCCCATATATGGAGTTCCGCGTTAC
ATAACTTACGGTAAATGGCCCGCCTGGCTGACCGCCCAACGACCCCCGCCCATTGACGTCAATAATGACG
TATGTTCCCATAGTAACGCCAATAGGGACTTTCCATTGACGTCAATGGGTGGAGTATTTACGGTAAACTG
CCCACTTGGCAGTACATCAAGTGTATCATATGCCAAGTACGCCCCCTATTGACGTCAATGACGGTAAATG
GCCCGCCTGGCATTATGCCCAGTACATGACCTTATGGGACTTTCCTACTTGGCAGTACATCTACGTATTA
GTCATCGCTATTACCATGGTGATGCGGTTTTGGCAGTACATCAATGGGCGTGGATAGCGGTTTGACTCAC
GGGGATTTCCAAGTCTCCACCCCATTGACGTCAATGGGAGTTTGTTTTGGCACCAAAATCAACGGGACTT
TCCAAAATGTCGTAACAACTCCGCCCCATTGACGCAAATGGGCGGTAGGCGTGTACGGTGGGAGGTCTAT
ATAAGCAGAGCTCTCTGGCTAACTGTCGGGATCAACAAGTTTGTACAAAAAAGCTGAACGAGAAACGTAA
AATGATATAAATATCAATATATTAAATTAGATTTTGCATAAAAAACAGACTACATAATACTGTAAAACAC
AACATATCCAGTCACTATGGCGGCCGCATTAGGCACCCCAGGCTTTACACTTTATGCTTCCGGCTCGTAT
AATGTGTGGATTTTGAGTTAGGATCCGTCGAGATTTTCAGGAGCTAAGGAAGCTAAAATGGAGAAAAAAA
TCACTGGATATACCACCGTTGATATATCCCAATGGCATCGTAAAGAACATTTTGAGGCATTTCAGTCAGT
TGCTCAATGTACCTATAACCAGACCGTTCAGCTGGATATTACGGCCTTTTTAAAGACCGTAAAGAAAAAT
AAGCACAAGTTTTATCCGGCCTTTATTCACATTCTTGCCCGCCTGATGAATGCTCATCCGGAATTCCGTA
TGGCAATGAAAGACGGTGAGCTGGTGATATGGGATAGTGTTCACCCTTGTTACACCGTTTTCCATGAGCA
AACTGAAACGTTTTCATCGCTCTGGAGTGAATACCACGACGATTTCCGGCAGTTTCTACACATATATTCG
CAAGATGTGGCGTGTTACGGTGAAAACCTGGCCTATTTCCCTAAAGGGTTTATTGAGAATATGTTTTTCG
TCTCAGCCAATCCCTGGGTGAGTTTCACCAGTTTTGATTTAAACGTGGCCAATATGGACAACTTCTTCGC
CCCCGTTTTCACCATGGGCAAATATTATACGCAAGGCGACAAGGTGCTGATGCCGCTGGCGATTCAGGTT
CATCATGCCGTTTGTGATGGCTTCCATGTCGGCAGAATGCTTAATGAATTACAACAGTACTGCGATGAGT
GGCAGGGCGGGGCGTAAAGATCTGGATCCGGCTTACTAAAAGCCAGATAACAGTATGCGTATTTGCGCGC
TGATTTTTGCGGTATAAGAATATATACTGATATGTATACCCGAAGTATGTCAAAAAGAGGTATGCTATGA
AGCAGCGTATTACAGTGACAGTTGACAGCGACAGCTATCAGTTGCTCAAGGCATATATGATGTCAATATC
TCCGGTCTGGTAAGCACAACCATGCAGAATGAAGCCCGTCGTCTGCGTGCCGAACGCTGGAAAGCGGAAA
ATCAGGAAGGGATGGCTGAGGTCGCCCGGTTTATTGAAATGAACGGCTCTTTTGCTGACGAGAACAGGGG
CTGGTGAAATGCAGTTTAAGGTTTACACCTATAAAAGAGAGAGCCGTTATCGTCTGTTTGTGGATGTACA
GAGTGATATTATTGACACGCCCGGGCGACGGATGGTGATCCCCCTGGCCAGTGCACGTCTGCTGTCAGAT
AAAGTCTCCCGTGAACTTTACCCGGTGGTGCATATCGGGGATGAAAGCTGGCGCATGATGACCACCGATA
TGGCCAGTGTGCCGGTCTCCGTTATCGGGGAAGAAGTGGCTGATCTCAGCCACCGCGAAAATGACATCAA
AAACGCCATTAACCTGATGTTCTGGGGAATATAAATGTCAGGCTCCCTTATACACAGCCAGTCTGCAGGT
CGACCATAGTGACTGGATATGTTGTGTTTTACAGTATTATGTAGTCTGTTTTTTATGCAAAATCTAATTT
AATATATTGATATTTATATCATTTTACGTTTCTCGTTCAGCTTTCTTGTACAAAGTGGTTGGTAAGCCTA
TCCCTAACCCTCTCCTCGGTCTCGATTCTACGTAGTAATGAGCTAGCCGCTACGTAAATTCCGCCCCCCC
CCCCCCTCTCCCTCCCCCCCCCCTAACGTTACTGGCCGAAGCCGCTTGGAATAAGGCCGGTGTGCGTTTG
TCTATATGTTATTTTCCACCATATTGCCGTCTTTTGGCAATGTGAGGGCCCGGAAACCTGGCCCTGTCTT
CTTGACGAGCATTCCTAGGGGTCTTTCCCCTCTCGCCAAAGGAATGCAAGGTCTGTTGAATGTCGTGAAG
GAAGCAGTTCCTCTGGAAGCTTCTTGAAGACAAACAACGTCTGTAGCGACCCTTTGCAGGCAGCGGAACC
CCCCACCTGGCGACAGGTGCCTCTGCGGCCAAAAGCCACGTGTATAAGATACACCTGCAAAGGCGGCACA
ACCCCAGTGCCACGTTGTGAGTTGGATAGTTGTGGAAAGAGTCAAATGGCTCTCCTCAAGCGTATTCAAC
AAGGGGCTGAAGGATGCCCAGAAGGTACCCCATTGTATGGGATCTGATCTGGGGCCTCGGTGCACATGCT
TTACATGTGTTTAGTCGAGGTTAAAAAAACGTCTAGGCCCCCCGAACCACGGGGACGTGGTTTTCCTTTG
AAAAACACGATGATAATATGGCCACAACCATGGTGAGCAAGGGCGAGGAGCTGTTCACCGGGGTGGTGCC
CATCCTGGTCGAGCTGGACGGCGACGTAAACGGCCACAAGTTCAGCGTGTCCGGCGAGGGCGAGGGCGAT
GCCACCTACGGCAAGCTGACCCTGAAGTTCATCTGCACCACCGGCAAGCTGCCCGTGCCCTGGCCCACCC
TCGTGACCACCCTGACCTACGGCGTGCAGTGCTTCAGCCGCTACCCCGACCACATGAAGCAGCACGACTT
CTTCAAGTCCGCCATGCCCGAAGGCTACGTCCAGGAGCGCACCATCTTCTTCAAGGACGACGGCAACTAC
AAGACCCGCGCCGAGGTGAAGTTCGAGGGCGACACCCTGGTGAACCGCATCGAGCTGAAGGGCATCGACT
TCAAGGAGGACGGCAACATCCTGGGGCACAAGCTGGAGTACAACTACAACAGCCACAACGTCTATATCAT
GGCCGACAAGCAGAAGAACGGCATCAAGGTGAACTTCAAGATCCGCCACAACATCGAGGACGGCAGCGTG
CAGCTCGCCGACCACTACCAGCAGAACACCCCCATCGGCGACGGCCCCGTGCTGCTGCCCGACAACCACT
ACCTGAGCACCCAGTCCGCCCTGAGCAAAGACCCCAACGAGAAGCGCGATCACATGGTCCTGCTGGAGTT
CGTGACCGCCGCCGGGATCACTCTCGGCATGGACGAGCTGTACAAGTAAACCGGTGGCGCGTTAAGTCGA
CAATCAACCTCTGGATTACAAAATTTGTGAAAGATTGACTGGTATTCTTAACTATGTTGCTCCTTTTACG
CTATGTGGATACGCTGCTTTAATGCCTTTGTATCATGCTATTGCTTCCCGTATGGCTTTCATTTTCTCCT
CCTTGTATAAATCCTGGTTGCTGTCTCTTTATGAGGAGTTGTGGCCCGTTGTCAGGCAACGTGGCGTGGT
GTGCACTGTGTTTGCTGACGCAACCCCCACTGGTTGGGGCATTGCCACCACCTGTCAGCTCCTTTCCGGG
ACTTTCGCTTTCCCCCTCCCTATTGCCACGGCGGAACTCATCGCCGCCTGCCTTGCCCGCTGCTGGACAG
GGGCTCGGCTGTTGGGCACTGACAATTCCGTGGTGTTGTCGGGGAAATCATCGTCCTTTCCTTGGCTGCT
CGCCTGTGTTGCCACCTGGATTCTGCGCGGGACGTCCTTCTGCTACGTCCCTTCGGCCCTCAATCCAGCG
GACCTTCCTTCCCGCGGCCTGCTGCCGGCTCTGCGGCCTCTTCCGCGTCTTCGCCTTCGCCCTCAGACGA
GTCGGATCTCCCTTTGGGCCGCCTCCCCGCGTCGACTTTAAGACCAATGACTTACAAGGCAGCTGTAGAT
CTTAGCCACTTTTTAAAAGAAAAGGGGGGACTGGAAGGGCTAATTCACTCCCAACGAAGACAAGATCTGC
TTTTTGCTTGTACTGGGTCTCTCTGGTTAGACCAGATCTGAGCCTGGGAGCTCTCTGGCTAACTAGGGAA
CCCACTGCTTAAGCCTCAATAAAGCTTGCCTTGAGTGCTTCAAGTAGTGTGTGCCCGTCTGTTGTGTGAC
TCTGGTAACTAGAGATCCCTCAGACCCTTTTAGTCAGTGTGGAAAATCTCTAGCAGTACGTATAGTAGTT
CATGTCATCTTATTATTCAGTATTTATAACTTGCAAAGAAATGAATATCAGAGAGTGAGAGGAACTTGTT
TATTGCAGCTTATAATGGTTACAAATAAAGCAATAGCATCACAAATTTCACAAATAAAGCATTTTTTTCA
CTGCATTCTAGTTGTGGTTTGTCCAAACTCATCAATGTATCTTATCATGTCTGGCTCTAGCTATCCCGCC
CCTAACTCCGCCCATCCCGCCCCTAACTCCGCCCAGTTCCGCCCATTCTCCGCCCCATGGCTGACTAATT
TTTTTTATTTATGCAGAGGCCGAGGCCGCCTCGGCCTCTGAGCTATTCCAGAAGTAGTGAGGAGGCTTTT
TTGGAGGCCTAGGGACGTACCCAATTCGCCCTATAGTGAGTCGTATTACGCGCGCTCACTGGCCGTCGTT
TTACAACGTCGTGACTGGGAAAACCCTGGCGTTACCCAACTTAATCGCCTTGCAGCACATCCCCCTTTCG
CCAGCTGGCGTAATAGCGAAGAGGCCCGCACCGATCGCCCTTCCCAACAGTTGCGCAGCCTGAATGGCGA
ATGGG
[124 nt withheld, positions 5186-5309]
C
[91 nt withheld, positions 5311-5401]
A
[49 nt withheld, positions 5403-5451]
CCTTTGACGTTGGAGTCCACGTTCTTT
[37 nt withheld, positions 5479-5515]
ACCCTATCTCGGTCTATTCTTTTGATTTATAAGGGATTTTGCCGATTTCGGCCTATTGGTTAAAAAATGA
GCTGATTTAACAAAAATTTAACGCGAATTTTAACAAAATATTAACGCTTACAATTTAGGTGGCACTTTTC
GGGGAAATGTGCGCGGAACCCCTATTTGTTTATTTTTCTAAATACATTCAAATATGTATCCGCTCATGAG
ACAATAACCCTGATAAATGCTTCAATAATATTGAAAAAGGAAGAGTATGAGTATTCAACATTTCCGTGTC
GCCCTTATTCCCTTTTTTGCGGCATTTTGCCTTCCTGTTTTTGCTCACCCAGAAACGCTGGTGAAAGTAA
AAGATGCTGAAGATCAGTTGGGTGCACGAGTGGGTTACATCGAACTGGATCTCAACAGCGGTAAGATCCT
TGAGAGTTTTCGCCCCGAAGAACGTTTTCCAATGATGAGCACTTTTAAAGTTCTGCTATGTGGCGCGGTA
TTATCCCGTATTGACGCCGGGCAAGAGCAACTCGGTCGCCGCATACACTATTCTCAGAATGACTTGGTTG
AGTACTCACCAGTCACAGAAAAGCATCTTACGGATGGCATGACAGTAAGAGAATTATGCAGTGCTGCCAT
AACCATGAGTGATAACACTGCGGCCAACTTACTTCTGACAACGATCGGAGGACCGAAGGAGCTAACCGCT
TTTTTGCACAACATGGGGGATCATGTAACTCGCCTTGATCGTTGGGAACCGGAGCTGAATGAAGCCATAC
CAAACGACGAGCGTGACACCACGATGCCTGTAGCAATGGCAACAACGTTGCGCAAACTATTAACTGGCGA
ACTACTTACTCTAGCTTCCCGGCAACAATTAATAGACTGGATGGAGGCGGATAAAGTTGCAGGACCACTT
CTGCGCTCGGCCCTTCCGGCTGGCTGGTTTATTGCTGATAAATCTGGAGCCGGTGAGCGTGGGTCTCGCG
GTATCATTGCAGCACTGGGGCCAGATGGTAAGCCCTCCCGTATCGTAGTTATCTACACGACGGGGAGTCA
GGCAACTATGGATGAACGAAATAGACAGATCGCTGAGATAGGTGCCTCACTGATTAAGCATTGGTAACTG
TCAGACCAAGTTTACTCATATATACTTTAGATTGATTTAAAACTTCATTTTTAATTTAAAAGGATCTAGG
TGAAGATCCTTTTTGATAATCTCATGACCAAAATCCCTTAACGTGAGTTTTCGTTCCACTGAGCGTCAGA
CCCCGTAGAAAAGATCAAAGGATCTTCTTGAGATCCTTTTTTTCTGCGCGTAATCTGCTGCTTGCAAACA
AAAAAACCACCGCTACCAGCGGTGGTTTGTTTGCCGGATCAAGAGCTACCAACTCTTTTTCCGAAGGTAA
CTGGCTTCAGCAGAGCGCAGATACCAAATACTGTTCTTCTAGTGTAGCCGTAGTTAGGCCACCACTTCAA
GAACTCTGTAGCACCGCCTACATACCTCGCTCTGCTAATCCTGTTACCAGTGGCTGCTGCCAGTGGCGAT
AAGTCGTGTCTTACCGGGTTGGACTCAAGACGATAGTTACCGGATAAGGCGCAGCGGTCGGGCTGAACGG
GGGGTTCGTGCACACAGCCCAGCTTGGAGCGAACGACCTACACCGAACTGAGATACCTACAGCGTGAGCT
ATGAGAAAGCGCCACGCTTCCCGAAGGGAGAAAGGCGGACAGGTATCCGGTAAGCGGCAGGGTCGGAACA
GGAGAGCGCACGAGGGAGCTTCCAGGGGGAAACGCCTGGTATCTTTATAGTCCTGTCGGGTTTCGCCACC
TCTGACTTGAGCGTCGATTTTTGTGATGCTCGTCAGGGGGGCGGAGCCTATGGAAAAACGCCAGCAACGC
GGCCTTTTTACGGTTCCTGGCCTTTTGCTGGCCTTTTGCTCACATGTTCTTTCCTGCGTTATCCCCTGAT
TCTGTGGATAACCGTATTACCGCCTTTGAGTGAGCTGATACCGCTCGCCGCAGCCGAACGACCGAGCGCA
GCGAGTCAGTGAGCGAGGAAGCGGAAGAGCGCCCAATACGCAAACCGCCTCTCCCCGCGCGTTGGCCGAT
TCATTAATGCAGCTGGCACGACAGGTTTCCCGACTGGAAAGCGGGCAGTGAGCGCAACGCAATTAATGTG
AGTTAGCTCACTCATTAGGCACCCCAGGCTTTACACTTTATGCTTCCGGCTCGTATGTTGTGTGGAATTG
TGAGCGGATAACAATTTCACACAGGAAACAGCTATGACCATGATTACGCCAAGCGCGCAATTAACCCTCA
CTAAAGGGAACAAAAGCTGGAGCTGCAAGCTTAATGTAGTCTTATGCAATACTCTTGTAGTCTTGCAACA
TGGTAACGATGAGTTAGCAACATGCCTTACAAGGAGAGAAAAAGCACCGTGCATGCCGATTGGTGGAAGT
AAGGTGGTACGATCGTGCCTTATTAGGAAGGCAACAGACGGGTCTGACATGGATTGGACGAACCACTGAA
TTGCCGCATTGCAGAGATATTGTATTTAAGTGCCTAGCTCGATACATAAACGGGTCTCTCTGGTTAGACC
AGATCTGAGCCTGGGAGCTCTCTGGCTAACTAGGGAACCCACTGCTTAAGCCTCAATAAAGCTTGCCTTG
AGTGCTTCAAGTAGTGTGTGCCCGTCTGTTGTGTGACTCTGGTAACTAGAGATCCCTCAGACCCTTTTAG
TCAGTGTGGAAAATCTCTAGCAGTGGCGCCCGAACAGGGACTTGAAAGCGAAAGGGAAACCAGAGGAGCT
CTCTCGACGCAGGACTCGGCTTGCTGAAGCGCGCACGGCAAGAGGCGAGGGGCGGCGACTGGTGAGTACG
CCAAAAATTTTGACTAGCGGAGGCTAGAAGGAGAGAGATGGGTGCGAGAGCGTCAGTATTAAGCGGGGGA
GAATTAGATCGCGATGGGAAAAAATTCGGTTAAGGCCAGGGGGAAAGAAAAAATATAAATTAAAACATAT
AGTATGGGCAAGCAGGGAGCTAGAACGATTCGCAGTTAATCCTGGCCTGTTAGAAACATCAGAAGGCTGT
AGACAAATACTGGGACAGCTACAACCATCCCTTCAGACAGGATCAGAAGAACTTAGATCATTATATAATA
CAGTAGCAACCCTCTATTGTGTGCATCAAAGGATAGAGATAAAAGACACCAAGGAAGCTTTAGACAAGAT
AGAGGAAGAGCAAAACAAAAGTAAGACCACCGCACAGCAAGCGGCCGCTGATCTTCAGACCTGGAGGAGG
AGATATGAGGGACAATTGGAGAAGTGAATTATATAAATATAAAGTAGTAAAAATTGAACCATTAGGAGTA
GCACCCACCAAGGCAAAGAGAAGAGTGGTGCAGAGAGAAAAAAGAGCAGTGGGAATAGGAGCTTTGTTCC
TTGGGTTCTTGGGAGCAGCAGGAAGCACTATGGGCGCAGCGTCAATGACGCTGACGGTACAGGCCAGACA
ATTATTGTCTGGTATAGTGCAGCAGCAGAACAATTTGCTGAGGGCTATTGAGGCGCAACAGCATCTGTTG
CAACTCACAGTCTGGGGCATCAAGCAGCTCCAGGCAAGAATCCTGGCTGTGGAAAGATACCTAAAGGATC
AACAGCTCCTGGGGATTTGGGGTTGCTCTGGAAAACTCATTTGCACCACTGCTGTGCCTTGGAATGCTAG
TTGGAGTAATAAATCTCTGGAACAGATTTGGAATCACACGACCTGGATGGAGTGGGACAGAGAAATTAAC
AATTACACAAGCTTAATACACTCCTTAATTGAAGAATCGCAAAACCAGCAAGAAAAGAATGAACAAGAAT
TATTGGAATTAGATAAATGGGCAAGTTTGTGGAATTGGTTTAACATAACAAATTGGCTGTGGTATATAAA
ATTATTCATAATGATAGTAGGAGGCTTGGTAGGTTTAAGAATAGTTTTTGCTGTACTTTCTATAGTGAAT
AGAGTTAGGCAGGGATATTCACCATTATCGTTTCAGACCCACCTCCCAACCCCGAGGGGACCCTTGCGCC
TTTTCCAAGGCAGCCCTGGGTTTGCGCAGGGACGCGGCTGCTCTGGGCGTGGTTCCGGGAAACGCAGCGG
CGCCGACCCTGGGTCTCGCACATTCTTCACGTCCGTTCGCAGCGTCACCCGGATCTTCGCCGCTACCCTT
GTGGGCCCCCCGGCGACGCTTCCTGCTCCGCCCCTAAGTCGGGAAGGTTCCTTGCGGTTCGCGGCGTGCC
GGACGTGACAAACGGAAGCCGCACGTCTCACTAGTACCCTCGCAGACGGACAGCGCCAGGGAGCAATGGC
AGCGCGCCGACCGCGATGGGCTGTGGCCAATAGCGGCTGCTCAGCAGGGCGCGCCGAGAGCAGCGGCCGG
GAAGGGGCGGTGCGGGAGGCGGGGTGTGGGGCGGTAGTGTGGGCCCTGTTCCTGCCCGCGCGGTGTTCCG
CATTCTGCAAGCCTCCGGAGCGCACGTCGGCAGTCGGCTCCCTCGTTGACCGAATCACCGACCTCTCTCC
CCAGGGGGTACCACCATGGCCAAGCCTTTGTCTCAAGAAGAATCCACCCTCATTGAAAGAGCAACGGCTA
CAATCAACAGCATCCCCATCTCTGAAGACTACAGCGTCGCCAGCGCAGCTCTCTCTAGCGACGGCCGCAT
CTTCACTGGTGTCAATGTATATCATTTTACTGGGGGACCTTGTGCAGAACTCGTGGTGCTGGGCACTGCT
GCTGCTGCGGCAGCTGGCAACCTGACTTGTATCGTCGCGATCGGAAATGAGAACAGGGGCATCTTGAGCC
CCTGCGGACGGTGCCGACAGGTGCTTCTCGATCTGCATCCTGGGATCAAAGCCATAGTGAAGGACAGTGA
TGGACAGCCGACGGCAGTTGGGATTCGTGAATTGCTGCCCTCTGGTTATGTGTGGGAGGGCCTGCAGCTG
CAGTAGTAAGAATTCTAGATCTTGAGACAAATGGCAGTATTCATCCACAATTTTAAAAGAAAAGGGGGGA
TTGGGGGGTACAGTGCAGGGGAAAGAATAGTAGACATAATAGCAACAGACATACAAACTAAAGAATTACA
AAAACAAATTACAAAAATTCAAAATTTTCGGGTTTATTACAGGGACAGCAGAGATCCACTTTGGCGCCGG
CTCGAGGGGG
